>Addgene plasmid #36876 | pBT250_(pCA-G-intron(Neo)-tTA2) | depositor full sequence | sequence record 46120 | pBT250_(pCA-G-intron(Neo)-tTA2) sequence 8144 bps
CACCTAAATTGTAAGCGTTAATATTTTGTTAAAATTCGCGTTAAATTTTTGTTAAATCAGCTCATTTTTT
AACCAATAGGCCGAAATCGGCAAAATCCCTTATAAATCAAAAGAATAGACCGAGATAGGGT
[37 nt withheld, positions 132-168]
AAAGAACGTGGACTCCAACGTCAAAGG
[49 nt withheld, positions 196-244]
T
[91 nt withheld, positions 246-336]
G
[124 nt withheld, positions 338-461]
CCCATTCGCCATTCAGGCTGCGCAACTGTTGGGAAGGGCGATCGGTGCGGGCCTCTTCGCTATTACGCCA
GCTGGCGAAAGGGGGATGTGCTGCAAGGCGATTAAGTTGGGTAACGCCAGGGTTTTCCCAGTCACGACGT
TGTAAAACGACGGCCAGTGAATTGTAATACGACTCACTATAGGGCGAATTGGGTACCGGGCCCCCCCTCG
AGGTCGACGGTATCGATAAGCTTCCCTTAATTAACCGTTTAAACAATTCTGCAGGAATCTAGTTATTAAT
AGTAATCAATTACGGGGTCATTAGTTCATAGCCCATATATGGAGTTCCGCGTTACATAACTTACGGTAAA
TGGCCCGCCTGGCTGACCGCCCAACGACCCCCGCCCATTGACGTCAATAATGACGTATGTTCCCATAGTA
ACGCCAATAGGGACTTTCCATTGACGTCAATGGGTGGAGTATTTACGGTAAACTGCCCACTTGGCAGTAC
ATCAAGTGTATCATATGCCAAGTACGCCCCCTATTGACGTCAATGACGGTAAATGGCCCGCCTGGCATTA
TGCCCAGTACATGACCTTATGGGACTTTCCTACTTGGCAGTACATCTACGTATTAGTCATCGCTATTACC
ATGGTCGAGGTGAGCCCCACGTTCTGCTTCACTCTCCCCATCTCCCCCCCCTCCCCACCCCCAATTTTGT
ATTTATTTATTTTTTAATTATTTTGTGCAGCGATGGGGGCGGGGGGGGGGGGGGGGCGCGCGCCAGGCGG
GGCGGGGCGGGGCGAGGGGCGGGGCGGGGCGAGGCGGAGAGGTGCGGCGGCAGCCAATCAGAGCGGCGCG
CTCCGAAAGTTTCCTTTTATGGCGAGGCGGCGGCGGCGGCGGCCCTATAAAAAGCGAAGCGCGCGGCGGG
CGGGGAGTCGCTGCGACGCTGCCTTCGCCCCGTGCCCCGCTCCGCCGCCGCCTCGCGCCGCCCGCCCCGG
CTCTGACTGACCGCGTTACTCCCACAGGTGAGCGGGCGGGACGGCCCTTCTCCTCCGGGCTGTAATTAGC
GCTTGGTTTAATGACGGCTTGTTTCTTTTCTGTGGCTGCGTGAAAGCCTTGAGGGGCTCCGGGAGGGCCC
TTTGTGCGGGGGGAGCGGCTCGGGGGGTGCGTGCGTGTGTGTGTGCGTGGGGAGCGCCGCGTGCGGCTCC
GCGCTGCCCGGCGGCTGTGAGCGCTGCGGGCGCGGCGCGGGGCTTTGTGCGCTCCGCAGTGTGCGCGAGG
GGAGCGCGGCCGGGGGCGGTGCCCCGCGGTGCGGGGGGGGCTGCGAGGGGAACAAAGGCTGCGTGCGGGG
TGTGTGCGTGGGGGGGTGAGCAGGGGGTGTGGGCGCGTCGGTCGGGCTGCAACCCCCCCTGCACCCCCCT
CCCCGAGTTGCTGAGCACGGCCCGGCTTCGGGTGCGGGGCTCCGTACGGGGCGTGGCGCGGGGCTCGCCG
TGCCGGGCGGGGGGTGGCGGCAGGTGGGGGTGCCGGGCGGGGCGGGGCCGCCTCGGGCCGGGGAGGGCTC
GGGGGAGGGGCGCGGCGGCCCCCGGAGCGCCGGCGGCTGTCGAGGCGCGGCGAGCCGCAGCCATTGCCTT
TTATGGTAATCGTGCGAGAGGGCGCAGGGACTTCCTTTGTCCCAAATCTGTGCGGAGCCGAAATCTGGGA
GGCGCCGCCGCACCCCCTCTAGCGGGCGCGGGGCGAAGCGGTGCGGCGCCGGCAGGAAGGAAATGGGCGG
GGAGGGCCTTCGTGCGTCGCCGCGCCGCCGTCCCCTTCTCCCTCTCCAGCCTCGGGGCTGTCCGCGGGGG
GACGGCTGCCTTCGGGGGGGACGGGGCAGGGCGGGGTTCGGCTTCTGGCGTGTGACCGGCGGCTCTAGAG
CCTCTGCTAACCATGTTCATGCCTTCTTCTTTTTCCTACAGCTCCTGGGCAACGTGCTGGTTATTGTGCT
GTCTCATCATTTTGGCAAAGAATTGATTTGATACCGCGGGCCCGGGATCCGATATCCGCCACCATGGTGA
GCAAGGGCGAGGAGCTGTTCACCGGGGTGGTGCCCATCCTGGTCGAGCTGGACGGCGACGTAAACGGCCA
CAAGTTCAGCGTGTCCGGCGAGGGCGAGGGCGATGCCACCTACGGCAAGCTGACCCTGAAGTTCATCTGC
ACCACCGGCAAGCTGCCCGTGCCCTGGCCCACCCTCGTGACCACCCTGACCTACGGCGTGCAGTGCTTCA
GCCGCTACCCCGACCACATGAAGCAGCACGACTTCTTCAAGTCCGCCATGCCCGAAGGTTGGTATCAAAG
ATCTCCGAAGTTCCTATTCTCTAGAAAGTATAGGAACTTCATAACTTCGTATAGTACACATTATACGAAG
TTATATAACTTCGTATAGGATACTTTATACGAAGTTATGGATCTCCGAAGTTCCTATTCTCTAGAAAGTA
TAGGAACTTCGGATCTATAACTTCGTATAGCATACATTATACGAAGTTATTCAGGTGGCACTTTTCGGGG
AAATGTGCGCGGAACCCCTATTTGTTTATTTTTCTAAATACATTCAAATATGTATCCGCTCATGAGACAA
TAACCCTGATAAATGCTTCAATAATATTGAAAAAGGAAGAGTCCTGAGGCGGAAAGAACCAGCTGTGGAA
TGTGTGTCAGTTAGGGTGTGGAAAGTCCCCAGGCTCCCCAGCAGGCAGAAGTATGCAAAGCATGCATCTC
AATTAGTCAGCAACCAGGTGTGGAAAGTCCCCAGGCTCCCCAGCAGGCAGAAGTATGCAAAGCATGCATC
TCAATTAGTCAGCAACCATAGTCCCGCCCCTAACTCCGCCCATCCCGCCCCTAACTCCGCCCAGTTCCGC
CCATTCTCCGCCCCATGGCTGACTAATTTTTTTTATTTATGCAGAGGCCGAGGCCGCCTCGGCCTCTGAG
CTATTCCAGAAGTAGTGAGGAGGCTTTTTTGGAGGCCTAGGCTTTTGCAAAGATCGATCAAGAGACAGGA
TGAGGATCGTTTCGCATGATTGAACAAGATGGATTGCACGCAGGTTCTCCGGCCGCTTGGGTGGAGAGGC
TATTCGGCTATGACTGGGCACAACAGACAATCGGCTGCTCTGATGCCGCCGTGTTCCGGCTGTCAGCGCA
GGGGCGCCCGGTTCTTTTTGTCAAGACCGACCTGTCCGGTGCCCTGAATGAACTGCAAGACGAGGCAGCG
CGGCTATCGTGGCTGGCCACGACGGGCGTTCCTTGCGCAGCTGTGCTCGACGTTGTCACTGAAGCGGGAA
GGGACTGGCTGCTATTGGGCGAAGTGCCGGGGCAGGATCTCCTGTCATCTCACCTTGCTCCTGCCGAGAA
AGTATCCATCATGGCTGATGCAATGCGGCGGCTGCATACGCTTGATCCGGCTACCTGCCCATTCGACCAC
CAAGCGAAACATCGCATCGAGCGAGCACGTACTCGGATGGAAGCCGGTCTTGTCGATCAGGATGATCTGG
ACGAAGAGCATCAGGGGCTCGCGCCAGCCGAACTGTTCGCCAGGCTCAAGGCGAGCATGCCCGACGGCGA
GGATCTCGTCGTGACCCATGGCGATGCCTGCTTGCCGAATATCATGGTGGAAAATGGCCGCTTTTCTGGA
TTCATCGACTGTGGCCGGCTGGGTGTGGCGGACCGCTATCAGGACATAGCGTTGGCTACCCGTGATATTG
CTGAAGAGCTTGGCGGCGAATGGGCTGACCGCTTCCTCGTGCTTTACGGTATCGCCGCTCCCGATTCGCA
GCGCATCGCCTTCTATCGCCTTCTTGACGAGTTCTTCTGAGCGGGACTCTGGGGTTCGAAATGACCGACC
AAGCGACGCCCAACCTGCCATCACGAGATTTCGATTCCACCGCCGCCTTCTATGAAAGGTTGGGCTTCGG
AATCGTTTTCCGGGACGCCGGCTGGATGATCCTCCAGCGCGGGGATCTCATGCTGGAGTTCTTCGCCCAC
CCTAGGGGGAGGCTAACTGAAACACGGAAGGAGACAATACCGGAAGGAACCCGCGCTATGACGGCAATAA
AAAGACAGAATAAAACGCACGGTGTTGGGTCGTTTGTTCATAAACGCGGGGTTCGGTCCCAGGGCTGGCA
CTCTGTCGATACCCCACCGAGACCCCATTGGGGCCAATACGCCCGCGTTTCTTCCTTTTCCCCACCCCAC
CCCCCAAGTTCGGGTGAAGGCCCAGGGCTCGCAGCCAACGTCGGGGCGGCAGGCCCTGCCATAGCCTCAG
GTTACTCAGGATCTGGATCTATAACTTCGTATAGCATACATTATACGAAGTTATGGTTACAAGACAGGTT
TAAGGAGACCAATAGAAACTGGGCATGTGGAGACAGAGAAGACTCTTGGGTTTCTGATAGGCACTGACTC
TCTCTGCCTATTGGTCTATTTTCCCACCCTTAGTCTAGACTGGACAAGAGCAAAGTCATAAACTCTGCTC
TGGAATTACTCAATGAAGTCGGTATCGAAGGCCTGACGACAAGGAAACTCGCTCAAAAGCTGGGAGTTGA
GCAGCCTACCCTGTACTGGCACGTGAAGAACAAGCGGGCCCTGCTCGATGCCCTGGCAATCGAGATGCTG
GACAGGCATCATACCCACTTCTGCCCCCTGGAAGGCGAGTCATGGCAAGACTTTCTGCGGAACAACGCCA
AGTCATTCCGCTGTGCTCTCCTCTCACATCGCGACGGGGCTAAAGTGCATCTCGGCACCCGCCCAACAGA
GAAACAGTACGAAACCCTGGAAAATCAGCTCGCGTTCCTGTGTCAGCAAGGCTTCTCCCTGGAGAACGCA
CTGTACGCTCTGTCCGCCGTGGGCCACTTTACACTGGGCTGCGTATTGGAGGATCAGGAGCATCAAGTAG
CAAAAGAGGAAAGAGAGACACCTACCACCGATTCTATGCCCCCACTTCTGAGACAAGCAATTGAGCTGTT
CGACCATCAGGGAGCCGAACCTGCCTTCCTTTTCGGCCTGGAACTAATCATATGTGGCCTGGAGAAACAG
CTAAAGTGCGAAAGCGGCGGGCCGGCCGACGCCCTTGACGATTTTGACTTAGACATGCTCCCAGCCGATG
CCCTTGACGACTTTGACCTTGATATGCTGCCTGCTGACGCTCTTGACGATTTTGACCTTGACATGCTCCC
CGGATGAGAATTCTAGATAACTGATCATAATCAGCCATACCACATTTGTAGAGGTTTTACTTGCTTTAAA
AAACCTCCCACACCTCCCCCTGAACCTGAAACATAAAATGAATGCAATTGTTGTTGTTAACTTGTTTATT
GCAGCTTATAATGGTTACAAATAAAGCAATAGCATCACAAATTTCACAAATAAAGCATTTTTTTCACTGC
ATTCTAGTTGTGGTTTGTCCAAACTCATCAATGTATCTTATTTAAATTGGGCGCGCCCAACTAGTTCTAG
AGCGGCCGCCACCGCGGTGGAGCTCCAGCTTTTGTTCCCTTTAGTGAGGGTTAATTTCGAGCTTGGCGTA
ATCATGGTCATAGCTGTTTCCTGTGTGAAATTGTTATCCGCTCACAATTCCACACAACATACGAGCCGGA
AGCATAAAGTGTAAAGCCTGGGGTGCCTAATGAGTGAGCTAACTCACATTAATTGCGTTGCGCTCACTGC
CCGCTTTCCAGTCGGGAAACCTGTCGTGCCAGCTGCATTAATGAATCGGCCAACGCGCGGGGAGAGGCGG
TTTGCGTATTGGGCGCTCTTCCGCTTCCTCGCTCACTGACTCGCTGCGCTCGGTCGTTCGGCTGCGGCGA
GCGGTATCAGCTCACTCAAAGGCGGTAATACGGTTATCCACAGAATCAGGGGATAACGCAGGAAAGAACA
TGTGAGCAAAAGGCCAGCAAAAGGCCAGGAACCGTAAAAAGGCCGCGTTGCTGGCGTTTTTCCATAGGCT
CCGCCCCCCTGACGAGCATCACAAAAATCGACGCTCAAGTCAGAGGTGGCGAAACCCGACAGGACTATAA
AGATACCAGGCGTTTCCCCCTGGAAGCTCCCTCGTGCGCTCTCCTGTTCCGACCCTGCCGCTTACCGGAT
ACCTGTCCGCCTTTCTCCCTTCGGGAAGCGTGGCGCTTTCTCATAGCTCACGCTGTAGGTATCTCAGTTC
GGTGTAGGTCGTTCGCTCCAAGCTGGGCTGTGTGCACGAACCCCCCGTTCAGCCCGACCGCTGCGCCTTA
TCCGGTAACTATCGTCTTGAGTCCAACCCGGTAAGACACGACTTATCGCCACTGGCAGCAGCCACTGGTA
ACAGGATTAGCAGAGCGAGGTATGTAGGCGGTGCTACAGAGTTCTTGAAGTGGTGGCCTAACTACGGCTA
CACTAGAAGGACAGTATTTGGTATCTGCGCTCTGCTGAAGCCAGTTACCTTCGGAAAAAGAGTTGGTAGC
TCTTGATCCGGCAAACAAACCACCGCTGGTAGCGGTGGTTTTTTTGTTTGCAAGCAGCAGATTACGCGCA
GAAAAAAAGGATCTCAAGAAGATCCTTTGATCTTTTCTACGGGGTCTGACGCTCAGTGGAACGAAAACTC
ACGTTAAGGGATTTTGGTCATGAGATTATCAAAAAGGATCTTCACCTAGATCCTTTTAAATTAAAAATGA
AGTTTTAAATCAATCTAAAGTATATATGAGTAAACTTGGTCTGACAGTTACCAATGCTTAATCAGTGAGG
CACCTATCTCAGCGATCTGTCTATTTCGTTCATCCATAGTTGCCTGACTCCCCGTCGTGTAGATAACTAC
GATACGGGAGGGCTTACCATCTGGCCCCAGTGCTGCAATGATACCGCGAGACCCACGCTCACCGGCTCCA
GATTTATCAGCAATAAACCAGCCAGCCGGAAGGGCCGAGCGCAGAAGTGGTCCTGCAACTTTATCCGCCT
CCATCCAGTCTATTAATTGTTGCCGGGAAGCTAGAGTAAGTAGTTCGCCAGTTAATAGTTTGCGCAACGT
TGTTGCCATTGCTACAGGCATCGTGGTGTCACGCTCGTCGTTTGGTATGGCTTCATTCAGCTCCGGTTCC
CAACGATCAAGGCGAGTTACATGATCCCCCATGTTGTGCAAAAAAGCGGTTAGCTCCTTCGGTCCTCCGA
TCGTTGTCAGAAGTAAGTTGGCCGCAGTGTTATCACTCATGGTTATGGCAGCACTGCATAATTCTCTTAC
TGTCATGCCATCCGTAAGATGCTTTTCTGTGACTGGTGAGTACTCAACCAAGTCATTCTGAGAATAGTGT
ATGCGGCGACCGAGTTGCTCTTGCCCGGCGTCAATACGGGATAATACCGCGCCACATAGCAGAACTTTAA
AAGTGCTCATCATTGGAAAACGTTCTTCGGGGCGAAAACTCTCAAGGATCTTACCGCTGTTGAGATCCAG
TTCGATGTAACCCACTCGTGCACCCAACTGATCTTCAGCATCTTTTACTTTCACCAGCGTTTCTGGGTGA
GCAAAAACAGGAAGGCAAAATGCCGCAAAAAAGGGAATAAGGGCGACACGGAAATGTTGAATACTCATAC
TCTTCCTTTTTCAATATTATTGAAGCATTTATCAGGGTTATTGTCTCATGAGCGGATACATATTTGAATG
TATTTAGAAAAATAAACAAATAGGGGTTCCGCGCACATTTCCCCGAAAAGTGC
Features (pLannotate 1.2.2; 35 found; start..end, strand, type, name):
     33..461     -  rep_origin     f1 ori (sequence partly withheld): f1 bacteriophage origin of replication; arrow indicates direction of (+) strand synthesis
    466..623     -  CDS            lacZα (fragment): LacZα fragment of β-galactosidase; lacZ fragment
    626..644     +  promoter       T7 promoter: promoter for bacteriophage T7 RNA polymerase
    653..694     -  misc_feature   MCS (fragment): pBluescript multiple cloning site
    791..1094    +  enhancer       CMV enhancer: human cytomegalovirus immediate early enhancer
   1096..1373    +  promoter       chicken β-actin promoter: No description available
   1375..2392    +  intron         chimeric intron: chimera between introns from chicken β-actin and rabbit β-globin
   2453..2471    +  misc_feature   MCS (fragment): multiple cloning site
   2485..2769    +  CDS            EGFP (fragment): EGFP is a basic (constitutively fluorescent) green fluorescent protein published in 1996, derived from Aequorea victoria. It is reported to be a rapidly-maturing weak dimer with moderate acid sensitivity.
   2778..2811    +  protein_bind   FRT (minimal): supports FLP-mediated excision but not integration (Turan and Bode, 2011) FLP recombinase from the Saccharomyces cerevisiae 2μ plasmid
   2812..2845    +  protein_bind   lox5171: Cre-mediated recombination occurs in the 8-bp core sequence (GTACACAT). lox5171 sites are compatible with each other, but incompatible with loxP or loxN sites (Lee and Saito, 1988). Cre recombinase
   2846..2879    +  protein_bind   lox2272: Cre-mediated recombination occurs in the 8-bp core sequence (GGATACTT). lox2272 sites are compatible with each other, but incompatible with loxP or loxN sites (Lee and Saito, 1988). Cre recombinase
   2888..2921    +  protein_bind   FRT (minimal): supports FLP-mediated excision but not integration (Turan and Bode, 2011) FLP recombinase from the Saccharomyces cerevisiae 2μ plasmid
   2928..2961    +  protein_bind   loxP: Cre-mediated recombination occurs in the 8-bp core sequence (GCATACAT). Cre recombinase
   2989..3093    +  promoter       AmpR promoter: bla
   3095..3452    +  promoter       SV40 promoter: SV40 enhancer and early promoter
   3487..4281    +  CDS            NeoR/KanR: aminoglycoside phosphotransferase from Tn5; aph(3')-II (or nptII); confers resistance to neomycin, kanamycin, and G418 (Geneticin®)
   4302..4454    +  CDS            ble (fragment): BLE_KLEPN - Experimental evidence at protein level: Swiss-Prot protein existence level 1. Binding protein with a strong affinity to the bleomycin family of antibiotics. Binds to CL990; an antimitotic-antibiotic compound. From Klebsiella pneumoniae.
   4513..4560    +  polyA_signal   HSV TK poly(A) signal: herpes simplex virus thymidine kinase polyadenylation signal (Cole and Stacy, 1985)
   4651..4667    -  polyA_signal   bGH poly(A) signal (fragment): bovine growth hormone polyadenylation signal
   4752..4785    +  protein_bind   loxP: Cre-mediated recombination occurs in the 8-bp core sequence (GCATACAT). Cre recombinase
   4786..4865    +  intron         chimeric intron (fragment): chimera between introns from human β-globin and immunoglobulin heavy chain genes
   4904..5599    +  CDS            rtTA3: reverse tetracycline transactivator 3 activates expression from Tet-responsive promoters in the presence of doxycycline
   5529..5639    +  CDS            VP48: 3 tandem repeats of the minimal activation domain of herpes simplex virus VP16 (Cheng et al., 2013)
   5663..5747    +  CDS            large T antigen (fragment): large T antigen from SV40 (simian virus 40)
   5770..5891    +  polyA_signal   SV40 poly(A) signal: SV40 polyadenylation signal
   5911..5946    -  misc_feature   MCS (fragment): pBluescript multiple cloning site
   5959..5977    -  promoter       T3 promoter: promoter for bacteriophage T3 RNA polymerase
   6022..6038    -  protein_bind   lac operator: The lac repressor binds to the lac operator to inhibit transcription in E. coli. This inhibition can be relieved by adding lactose or isopropyl-β-D-thiogalactopyranoside (IPTG). lac repressor encoded by lacI
   6046..6076    -  promoter       lac promoter: promoter for the E. coli lac operon
   6091..6112    -  protein_bind   CAP binding site: CAP binding activates transcription in the presence of cAMP. E. coli catabolite activator protein
   6125..6217    -  CDS            lacI (fragment): lac repressor; lacI; The lac repressor binds to the lac operator to inhibit transcription in E. coli. This inhibition can be relieved by adding lactose or isopropyl-β-D-thiogalactopyranoside (IPTG).
   6400..6988    -  rep_origin     ori: high-copy-number ColE1/pMB1/pBR322/pUC origin of replication
   7159..8019    -  CDS            AmpR: β-lactamase; bla; confers resistance to ampicillin, carbenicillin, and related antibiotics
   8020..8124    -  promoter       AmpR promoter: bla
