[The description below was written by a language model from this plasmid's Addgene catalogue record and pLannotate feature annotations shown in this document.]
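Description:
pBT250_(pCA-G-intron(Neo)-tTA2) is an 8,144 bp mammalian expression plasmid built on pBluescript SK(+). It is propagated in E. coli at high copy through the ColE1/pUC origin with ampicillin selection, and it retains the backbone's f1 origin, lacZα remnants and flanking T7 and T3 promoters. Its payload is a split, chimeric cassette of the type used in MADM (Mosaic Analysis with Double Markers) in mice, the subject of the associated publication.

Transcription is driven by the CAG promoter (CMV enhancer, chicken β-actin promoter and chimeric intron). Downstream lies an N-terminal fragment of GFP (mut4EGFP, truncated after nucleotide 274), followed by a β-globin intron and then a tTA2 tetracycline transactivator coding sequence lacking its own start codon, ending in an SV40 polyadenylation signal. The automated annotation labels this region as rtTA3 plus VP16-derived activation repeats, which probably reflects sequence similarity among Tet transactivators, since the catalogue identifies it as tTA2.

The intron has been engineered to carry an array of recombinase targets: FRT, lox5171, lox2272 and a second FRT, then a loxP-flanked neomycin resistance cassette. That cassette has SV40 and bacterial promoters, NeoR/KanR and an HSV TK polyadenylation signal, and it gives G418 selection in mammalian cells. Cre can remove it through the two loxP sites.

In the MADM design, recombinase sites placed within an intron allow recombination with a reciprocal chimeric cassette on the homologous chromosome, so that complete marker or effector coding sequences are reconstituted only after recombination. Here the FRT and variant lox sites presumably extend this scheme to additional recombinases and to tTA2 as an effector. The record does not state how the cassette is delivered to the genome.
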