Addgene plasmid #36876: pBT250_(pCA-G-intron(Neo)-tTA2)
Depositing lab: Liqun Luo. Depositing organization: Stanford University. Publication: Extensions of MADM (Mosaic Analysis with Double Markers) in Mice. Tasic B, Miyamichi K, Hippenmeyer S, Dani VS, Zeng H, Joo W, Zong H, Chen-Tsai Y, Luo L. PLoS One. 2012;7(3):e33332. Epub 2012 Mar 27. 10.1371/journal.pone.0033332 PubMed 22479386.
Backbone
  Vector backbone: pBluescript SK(+)
  Backbone manufacturer: Stratagene
  Backbone size w/o insert (bp): 3000
  Total vector size (bp): 8144
  Vector type: Mammalian Expression
  Selectable markers: Neomycin (select with G418)
Growth in bacteria
  Bacterial resistance: Ampicillin, 100 μg/mL
  Growth temperature: 37°C
  Growth strain: DH5alpha
  Copy number: High Copy
Gene/Insert 1
  Gene/Insert name: GFP (alt name: mut4EGFP)
  Mutation: deleted nucleotides after nucleotide 274
  Promoter: CAG (chicken beta actin promoter and CMV enhancer)
  Cloning method: Unknown
  Sequencing primers: 5′ see sequence; 3′ see sequence
Gene/Insert 2
  Gene/Insert name: tTA2 (alt name: tetracycline transactivator)
  Mutation: removed start codon
  Promoter: CAG (chicken beta actin promoter and CMV enhancer)
  Cloning method: Unknown
  Sequencing primers: 5′ see sequence; 3′ T3
Gene/Insert 3
  Gene/Insert name: beta-globin intron
  Mutation: insertion of FRT, lox5171, lox2272, FRT, loxP-Neo-loxP
  Promoter: CAG (chicken beta actin promoter and CMV enhancer)
  Cloning method: Unknown
  Sequencing primers: 5′ see sequence; 3′ see sequence
Gene/Insert 4
  Gene/Insert name: Neo (alt names: neomycin phosphotransferase; neomycin resistance gene)
  Promoter: SV40
  Cloning method: Unknown
  Sequencing primers: 5′ see sequence; 3′ see sequence
Resource information
  A portion of this plasmid was derived from a plasmid made by: W. Hillen
Terms and licenses: Academic/Nonprofit Terms; Industry Terms: Not Available to Industry
How to cite: pBT250_(pCA-G-intron(Neo)-tTA2) was a gift from Liqun Luo (Addgene plasmid # 36876 ; http://n2t.net/addgene:36876 ; RRID:Addgene_36876)
