>Addgene plasmid #36876 | pBT250_(pCA-G-intron(Neo)-tTA2) | addgene partial sequence | sequence record 49837 | pCAG-F 5'-GCAACGTGCTGGTTATTGTG-3'
CGTAAACGGCCACAAGTTCAGCGTGTCCGGCGAGGGCGAGGGCGATGCCACCTACGGCAAGCTGACCCTG
AAGTTCATCTGCACCACCGGCAAGCTGCCCGTGCCCTGGCCCACCCTCGTGACCACCCTGACCTACGGCG
TGCAGTGCTTCAGCCGCTACCCCGACCACATGAAGCAGCACGACTTCTTCAAGTCCGCCATGCCCGAAGG
TTGGTATCAAAGATCTCCGAAGTTCCTATTCTCTAGAAAGTATAGGAACTTCATAACTTCGTATAGTACA
CATTATACGAAGTTATATAACTTCGTATAGGATACTTTATACGAAGTTATGGATCTCCGAAGTTCCTATT
CTCTAGAAAGTATAGGAACTTCGGATCTATAACTTCGTATAGCATACATTATAC
