>Addgene plasmid #36876 | pBT250_(pCA-G-intron(Neo)-tTA2) | addgene partial sequence | sequence record 49878 | SV40pro-F 5'-TATTTATGCAGAGGCCGAGG-3'
TGAGGAGGCTTTTTTGGAGGCCTAGGCTTTTGCAAAGATCGATCAAGAGACAGGNTGAGGATCGTTTCGC
ATGATTGAACAAGATGGATTGCACGCAGGTTCTCCGGCCGCTTGGGTGGAGAGGCTATTCGGCTATGACT
GGGCACAACAGACAATCGGCTGCTCTGATGCCGCCGTGTTCCGGCTGTCAGCGCAGGGGCGCCCGGTTCT
TTTTGTCAAGACCGACCTGTCCGGTGCCCTGAATGAACTGCAAGACGAGGCAGCGCGGCTATCGTGGCTG
GCCACGACGGGCGTTCCTTGCGCAGCTGTGCTCGACGTTGTCACTGAAGCGGGAAGGGACTGGCTGCTAT
TGGGCGAAGTGCCGGGGCAGGATCTCCTGTCATCTCACCTTGCTCCTGCCGAGAAAGTATCCATCATGGC
TGATGCAATGCGGCGGCTGCATACGCTTGATCCGGCTACCTGCCCATTCGACCACCAAGCGAAACATCGC
ATCGAGCGAGCACGTACTCGGATGGAAGCCGGTCTTGTCGATCAGGATGATCTGGACGAAGAGCATCAGG
GGCTCGCGCCAGCCGAACTGTTCGCCAGGCTCAAGGCGAGCATGCCCGACGGCGAGGATCTCGTCGTGAC
CCATGGCGATGCCTGCTTGCCGAATATCATGGTGGAAAATGGCCGCTTTTCTGGATTCATCGACTGTGGC
CGGCTGGGTGTGGCGGACCGCTATCAGGACATAGCGTTGGCTACCCGTGATATTGCTGAAGAGCTTGGCG
GCGAATGGGCTGACCGCTTCCTCGTGCTTTACGGTATCGCCGCTCCCGATTCGCAGCGCATCGCCTTCTA
T
