>Addgene plasmid #36876 | pBT250_(pCA-G-intron(Neo)-tTA2) | addgene partial sequence | sequence record 50993 | pBABE-3
TTTTCAATATTATTGAAGCATTTATCAGGGTTATTGTCTCATGAGCGGATACATATTTGAATGTATTTAG
AAAAATAAACAAATAGGGGTTCCGCGCACATTTCCCCGAAAAGTGCCACCTGAATAACTTCGTATAATGT
ATGCTATACGAAGTTATAGATCCGAAGTTCCTATACTTTCTAGAGAATAGGAACTTCGGAGATCCATAAC
TTCGTATAAAGTATCCTATACGAAGTTATATAACTTCGTATAATGTGTACTATACGAAGTTATGAAGTTC
CTATACTTTCTAGAGAATAGGAACTTCGGAGATCTTTGATACCAACCTTCGGGCATGGCGGACTTGAAGA
AGTCGTGCTGCTTCATGTGGTCGGGGTAGCGGCTGAAGCACTGCACGCCGTAGGTCAGGGTGGTCACGAG
GGTGGGCCAGGGCACGGGCAGCTTGCCGGTGGTGCAGATGAACTTCAGGGTCAGCTTGCCGTAGGTGGCA
TCGCCCTCGCCCTCGCCGGACACGCTGAACTTGTGGCCGTTTACGTCGCCGTCCAGCTCGACCAGGATGG
GCACCACCCCGGTGAACAGCTCCTCGCCCTTGCTCACCATGGTGGCGGATATCGGATCCCGGGCCCGCGG
TATCAAATCAATTCTTTGCCAAAATGATGAGACAGCACAATAACCAGCACGTTGCCCAGGAGCTGTAGGA
AAAAGAAGAAGGCATGAACATGGTTAGCAGAGGCTCTAGAGCCGCCGGTCACACGCCAGAAGCCGAACCC
CGCCCTGCCCCGT
